>Addgene plasmid #142390 | TFORF1452 | addgene full sequence | sequence record 397139 | Addgene NGS Result
TTAATGTAGTCTTATGCAATACTCTTGTAGTCTTGCAACATGGTAACGATGAGTTAGCAACATGCCTTAC
AAGGAGAGAAAAAGCACCGTGCATGCCGATTGGTGGAAGTAAGGTGGTACGATCGTGCCTTATTAGGAAG
GCAACAGACGGGTCTGACATGGATTGGACGAACCACTGAATTGCCGCATTGCAGAGATATTGTATTTAAG
TGCCTAGCTCGATACATAAACGGGTCTCTCTGGTTAGACCAGATCTGAGCCTGGGAGCTCTCTGGCTAAC
TAGGGAACCCACTGCTTAAGCCTCAATAAAGCTTGCCTTGAGTGCTTCAAGTAGTGTGTGCCCGTCTGTT
GTGTGACTCTGGTAACTAGAGATCCCTCAGACCCTTTTAGTCAGTGTGGAAAATCTCTAGCAGTGGCGCC
CGAACAGGGACTTGAAAGCGAAAGGGAAACCAGAGGAGCTCTCTCGACGCAGGACTCGGCTTGCTGAAGC
GCGCACGGCAAGAGGCGAGGGGCGGCGACTGGTGAGTACGCCAAAAATTTTGACTAGCGGAGGCTAGAAG
GAGAGAGATGGGTGCGAGAGCGTCAGTATTAAGCGGGGGAGAATTAGATCGCGATGGGAAAAAATTCGGT
TAAGGCCAGGGGGAAAGAAAAAATATAAATTAAAACATATAGTATGGGCAAGCAGGGAGCTAGAACGATT
CGCAGTTAATCCTGGCCTGTTAGAAACATCAGAAGGCTGTAGACAAATACTGGGACAGCTACAACCATCC
CTTCAGACAGGATCAGAAGAACTTAGATCATTATATAATACAGTAGCAACCCTCTATTGTGTGCATCAAA
GGATAGAGATAAAAGACACCAAGGAAGCTTTAGACAAGATAGAGGAAGAGCAAAACAAAAGTAAGACCAC
CGCACAGCAAGCGGCCGCTGATCTTCAGACCTGGAGGAGGAGATATGAGGGACAATTGGAGAAGTGAATT
ATATAAATATAAAGTAGTAAAAATTGAACCATTAGGAGTAGCACCCACCAAGGCAAAGAGAAGAGTGGTG
CAGAGAGAAAAAAGAGCAGTGGGAATAGGAGCTTTGTTCCTTGGGTTCTTGGGAGCAGCAGGAAGCACTA
TGGGCGCAGCGTCAATGACGCTGACGGTACAGGCCAGACAATTATTGTCTGGTATAGTGCAGCAGCAGAA
CAATTTGCTGAGGGCTATTGAGGCGCAACAGCATCTGTTGCAACTCACAGTCTGGGGCATCAAGCAGCTC
CAGGCAAGAATCCTGGCTGTGGAAAGATACCTAAAGGATCAACAGCTCCTGGGGATTTGGGGTTGCTCTG
GAAAACTCATTTGCACCACTGCTGTGCCTTGGAATGCTAGTTGGAGTAATAAATCTCTGGAACAGATTTG
GAATCACACGACCTGGATGGAGTGGGACAGAGAAATTAACAATTACACAAGCTTAATACACTCCTTAATT
GAAGAATCGCAAAACCAGCAAGAAAAGAATGAACAAGAATTATTGGAATTAGATAAATGGGCAAGTTTGT
GGAATTGGTTTAACATAACAAATTGGCTGTGGTATATAAAATTATTCATAATGATAGTAGGAGGCTTGGT
AGGTTTAAGAATAGTTTTTGCTGTACTTTCTATAGTGAATAGAGTTAGGCAGGGATATTCACCATTATCG
TTTCAGACCCACCTCCCAACCCCGAGGGGACCCATGCATTGCATCTCAATTAGTCAGCAACCAGGTGTGG
AAAGTCCCCAGGCTCCCCAGCAGGCAGAAGTATGCAAAGCATGCGTCTCAATTAGTCAGCAACCATAGTC
CCGCCCCTAACTCCGCCCATCCCGCCCCTAACTCCGCCCAGTTCCGCCCATTCTCCGCCCCATGGCTGAC
TAATTTTTTTTATTTATGCAGAGGCCGAGGCCGCCTCGGCCTCTGAGCTATTCCAGAAGTAGTGAGGAGG
CTTTTTTGGAGGCCTAGGCTTTTGCAAAAAGCTTTCTAGAGGTACCACCGGAGCTTACCATGACCGAGTA
CAAGCCCACGGTGCGCCTCGCCACCCGCGACGACGTCCCCAGGGCCGTACGCACCCTCGCCGCCGCGTTC
GCCGACTACCCCGCCACGCGCCACACCGTCGATCCGGACCGCCACATCGAGCGGGTCACCGAGCTGCAAG
AACTCTTCCTCACGCGCGTCGGGCTCGACATCGGCAAGGTGTGGGTCGCGGACGACGGCGCCGCCGTGGC
GGTCTGGACCACGCCGGAGAGCGTCGAAGCGGGGGCGGTGTTCGCCGAGATCGGCCCGCGCATGGCCGAG
TTGAGCGGTTCCCGGCTGGCCGCGCAGCAACAGATGGAAGGCCTCCTGGCGCCGCACCGGCCCAAGGAGC
CCGCGTGGTTCCTGGCCACCGTCGGCGTCTCGCCCGACCACCAGGGCAAGGGTCTGGGCAGCGCCGTCGT
GCTCCCCGGAGTGGAGGCGGCCGAGCGCGCCGGGGTGCCCGCCTTCCTGGAGACCTCCGCGCCCCGCAAC
CTCCCCTTCTACGAGCGGCTCGGCTTCACCGTCACCGCCGACGTCGAGGTGCCCGAAGGACCGCGCACCT
GGTGCATGACCCGCAAGCCCGGTGCCAGTTAACGAATTCTAGATCTTGAGACAAATGGCAGTATTCATCC
ACAATTTTAAAAGAAAAGGGGGGATTGGGGGGTACAGTGCAGGGGAAAGAATAGTAGACATAATAGCAAC
AGACATACAAACTAAAGAATTACAAAAACAAATTACAAAAATTCAAAATTTTCGGGTTTATTACAGGGAC
AGCAGAGATCCACTTTGGCGCCGGCTCGAGGCCTGCAGGTGCAAAGATGGATAAAGTTTTAAACAGAGAG
GAATCTTTGCAGCTAATGGACCTTCTAGGTCTTGAAAGGAGTGGGAATTGGCTCCGGTGCCCGTCAGTGG
GCAGAGCGCACATCGCCCACAGTCCCCGAGAAGTTGGGGGGAGGGGTCGGCAATTGAACCGGTGCCTAGA
GAAGGTGGCGCGGGGTAAACTGGGAAAGTGATGTCGTGTACTGGCTCCGCCTTTTTCCCGAGGGTGGGGG
AGAACCGTATATAAGTGCAGTAGTCGCCGTGAACGTTCTTTTTCGCAACGGGTTTGCCGCCAGAACACAG
GTAAGTGCCGTGTGTGGTTCCCGCGGGCCTGGCCTCTTTACGGGTTATGGCCCTTGCGTGCCTTGAATTA
CTTCCACCTGGCTGCAGTACGTGATTCTTGATCCCGAGCTTCGGGTTGGAAGTGGGTGGGAGAGTTCGAG
GCCTTGCGCTTAAGGAGCCCCTTCGCCTCGTGCTTGAGTTGAGGCCTGGCCTGGGCGCTGGGGCCGCCGC
GTGCGAATCTGGTGGCACCTTCGCGCCTGTCTCGCTGCTTTCGATAAGTCTCTAGCCATTTAAAATTTTT
GATGACCTGCTGCGACGCTTTTTTTCTGGCAAGATAGTCTTGTAAATGCGGGCCAAGATCTGCACACTGG
TATTTCGGTTTTTGGGGCCGCGGGCGGCGACGGGGCCCGTGCGTCCCAGCGCACATGTTCGGCGAGGCGG
GGCCTGCGAGCGCGGCCACCGAGAATCGGACGGGGGTAGTCTCAAGCTGGCCGGCCTGCTCTGGTGCCTG
GCCTCGCGCCGCCGTGTATCGCCCCGCCCTGGGCGGCAAGGCTGGCCCGGTCGGCACCAGTTGCGTGAGC
GGAAAGATGGCCGCTTCCCGGCCCTGCTGCAGGGAGCTCAAAATGGAGGACGCGGCGCTCGGGAGAGCGG
GCGGGTGAGTCACCCACACAAAGGAAAAGGGCCTTTCCGTCCTCAGCCGTCGCTTCATGTGACTCCACGG
AGTACCGGGCGCCGTCCAGGCACCTCGATTAGTTCTCGAGCTTTTGGAGTACGTCGTCTTTAGGTTGGGG
GGAGGGGTTTTATGCGATGGAGTTTCCCCACACTGAGTGGGTGGAGACTGAAGTTAGGCCAGCTTGGCAC
TTGATGTAATTCTCCTTGGAATTTGCCCTTTTTGAGTTTGGATCTTGGTTCATTCTCAAGCCTCAGACAG
TGGTTCAAAGTTTTTTTCTTCCATTTCAGGTGTCGTGAGGCTAGCACCGCCACCATGACCATGACCACCA
TGCCAGAAAGTCTCAACAGCCCCGTGTCGGGCAAGGCGGTGTTTATGGAGTTTGGGCCGCCCAACCAGCA
AATGTCTCCTTCTCCCATGTCCCACGGGCACTACTCCATGCACTGTTTACACTCGGCGGGCCATTCGCAG
CCCGACGGCGCCTACAGCTCAGCCTCGTCCTTCTCCCGACCGCTGGGCTACCCCTACGTCAACTCGGTCA
GCAGCCACGCATCCAGCCCCTACATCAGTTCGGTGCAGTCCTACCCGGGCAGCGCCAGCCTCGCCCAGAG
CCGCCTGGAGGACCCAGGTCAAGATCTGGTTCCAAAACAAGCGATCCAAGTTCAAGAAGCTGATGAAGCA
GGGTGGGGCGGCTCTGGAGGGTAGTAATGAACTAGTCCGTAACTTGAAAGTATTTCGATTTCTTGGCTTT
ATATATCTTGTGGAAAGGACGAGTTGAAAGCCACGAACGAATTATAACGCGTTAAGTCGACAATCAACCT
CTGGATTACAAAATTTGTGAAAGATTGACTGGTATTCTTAACTATGTTGCTCCTTTTACGCTATGTGGAT
ACGCTGCTTTAATGCCTTTGTATCATGCTATTGCTTCCCGTATGGCTTTCATTTTCTCCTCCTTGTATAA
ATCCTGGTTGCTGTCTCTTTATGAGGAGTTGTGGCCCGTTGTCAGGCAACGTGGCGTGGTGTGCACTGTG
TTTGCTGACGCAACCCCCACTGGTTGGGGCATTGCCACCACCTGTCAGCTCCTTTCCGGGACTTTCGCTT
TCCCCCTCCCTATTGCCACGGCGGAACTCATCGCCGCCTGCCTTGCCCGCTGCTGGACAGGGGCTCGGCT
GTTGGGCACTGACAATTCCGTGGTGTTGTCGGGGAAATCATCGTCCTTTCCTTGGCTGCTCGCCTGTGTT
GCCACCTGGATTCTGCGCGGGACGTCCTTCTGCTACGTCCCTTCGGCCCTCAATCCAGCGGACCTTCCTT
CCCGCGGCCTGCTGCCGGCTCTGCGGCCTCTTCCGCGTCTTCGCCTTCGCCCTCAGACGAGTCGGATCTC
CCTTTGGGCCGCCTCCCCGCGTCGACTTTAAGACCAATGACTTACAAGGCAGCTGTAGATCTTAGCCACT
TTTTAAAAGAAAAGGGGGGACTGGAAGGGCTAATTCACTCCCAACGAAGACAAGATCTGCTTTTTGCTTG
TACTGGGTCTCTCTGGTTAGACCAGATCTGAGCCTGGGAGCTCTCTGGCTAACTAGGGAACCCACTGCTT
AAGCCTCAATAAAGCTTGCCTTGAGTGCTTCAAGTAGTGTGTGCCCGTCTGTTGTGTGACTCTGGTAACT
AGAGATCCCTCAGACCCTTTTAGTCAGTGTGGAAAATCTCTAGCAGTACGTATAGTAGTTCATGTCATCT
TATTATTCAGTATTTATAACTTGCAAAGAAATGAATATCAGAGAGTGAGAGGAACTTGTTTATTGCAGCT
TATAATGGTTACAAATAAAGCAATAGCATCACAAATTTCACAAATAAAGCATTTTTTTCACTGCATTCTA
GTTGTGGTTTGTCCAAACTCATCAATGTATCTTATCATGTCTGGCTCTAGCTATCCCGCCCCTAACTCCG
CCCATCCCGCCCCTAACTCCGCCCAGTTCCGCCCATTCTCCGCCCCATGGCTGACTAATTTTTTTTATTT
ATGCAGAGGCCGAGGCCGCCTCGGCCTCTGAGCTATTCCAGAAGTAGTGAGGAGGCTTTTTTGGAGGCCT
AGGGACGTACCCAATTCGCCCTATAGTGAGTCGTATTACGCGCGCTCACTGGCCGTCGTTTTACAACGTC
GTGACTGGGAAAACCCTGGCGTTACCCAACTTAATCGCCTTGCAGCACATCCCCCTTTCGCCAGCTGGCG
TAATAGCGAAGAGGCCCGCACCGATCGCCCTTCCCAACAGTTGCGCAGCCTGAATGGCGAATGGG
[124 nt withheld, positions 6086-6209]
C
[91 nt withheld, positions 6211-6301]
A
[49 nt withheld, positions 6303-6351]
CCTTTGACGTTGGAGTCCACGTTCTTT
[37 nt withheld, positions 6379-6415]
ACCCTATCTCGGTCTATTCTTTTGATTTATAAGGGATTTTGCCGATTTCGGCCTATTGGTTAAAAAATGA
GCTGATTTAACAAAAATTTAACGCGAATTTTAACAAAATATTAACGCTTACAATTTAGGTGGCACTTTTC
GGGGAAATGTGCGCGGAACCCCTATTTGTTTATTTTTCTAAATACATTCAAATATGTATCCGCTCATGAG
ACAATAACCCTGATAAATGCTTCAATAATATTGAAAAAGGAAGAGTATGAGTATTCAACATTTCCGTGTC
GCCCTTATTCCCTTTTTTGCGGCATTTTGCCTTCCTGTTTTTGCTCACCCAGAAACGCTGGTGAAAGTAA
AAGATGCTGAAGATCAGTTGGGTGCACGAGTGGGTTACATCGAACTGGATCTCAACAGCGGTAAGATCCT
TGAGAGTTTTCGCCCCGAAGAACGTTTTCCAATGATGAGCACTTTTAAAGTTCTGCTATGTGGCGCGGTA
TTATCCCGTATTGACGCCGGGCAAGAGCAACTCGGTCGCCGCATACACTATTCTCAGAATGACTTGGTTG
AGTACTCACCAGTCACAGAAAAGCATCTTACGGATGGCATGACAGTAAGAGAATTATGCAGTGCTGCCAT
AACCATGAGTGATAACACTGCGGCCAACTTACTTCTGACAACGATCGGAGGACCGAAGGAGCTAACCGCT
TTTTTGCACAACATGGGGGATCATGTAACTCGCCTTGATCGTTGGGAACCGGAGCTGAATGAAGCCATAC
CAAACGACGAGCGTGACACCACGATGCCTGTAGCAATGGCAACAACGTTGCGCAAACTATTAACTGGCGA
ACTACTTACTCTAGCTTCCCGGCAACAATTAATAGACTGGATGGAGGCGGATAAAGTTGCAGGACCACTT
CTGCGCTCGGCCCTTCCGGCTGGCTGGTTTATTGCTGATAAATCTGGAGCCGGTGAGCGTGGGTCTCGCG
GTATCATTGCAGCACTGGGGCCAGATGGTAAGCCCTCCCGTATCGTAGTTATCTACACGACGGGGAGTCA
GGCAACTATGGATGAACGAAATAGACAGATCGCTGAGATAGGTGCCTCACTGATTAAGCATTGGTAACTG
TCAGACCAAGTTTACTCATATATACTTTAGATTGATTTAAAACTTCATTTTTAATTTAAAAGGATCTAGG
TGAAGATCCTTTTTGATAATCTCATGACCAAAATCCCTTAACGTGAGTTTTCGTTCCACTGAGCGTCAGA
CCCCGTAGAAAAGATCAAAGGATCTTCTTGAGATCCTTTTTTTCTGCGCGTAATCTGCTGCTTGCAAACA
AAAAAACCACCGCTACCAGCGGTGGTTTGTTTGCCGGATCAAGAGCTACCAACTCTTTTTCCGAAGGTAA
CTGGCTTCAGCAGAGCGCAGATACCAAATACTGTTCTTCTAGTGTAGCCGTAGTTAGGCCACCACTTCAA
GAACTCTGTAGCACCGCCTACATACCTCGCTCTGCTAATCCTGTTACCAGTGGCTGCTGCCAGTGGCGAT
AAGTCGTGTCTTACCGGGTTGGACTCAAGACGATAGTTACCGGATAAGGCGCAGCGGTCGGGCTGAACGG
GGGGTTCGTGCACACAGCCCAGCTTGGAGCGAACGACCTACACCGAACTGAGATACCTACAGCGTGAGCT
ATGAGAAAGCGCCACGCTTCCCGAAGGGAGAAAGGCGGACAGGTATCCGGTAAGCGGCAGGGTCGGAACA
GGAGAGCGCACGAGGGAGCTTCCAGGGGGAAACGCCTGGTATCTTTATAGTCCTGTCGGGTTTCGCCACC
TCTGACTTGAGCGTCGATTTTTGTGATGCTCGTCAGGGGGGCGGAGCCTATGGAAAAACGCCAGCAACGC
GGCCTTTTTACGGTTCCTGGCCTTTTGCTGGCCTTTTGCTCACATGTTCTTTCCTGCGTTATCCCCTGAT
TCTGTGGATAACCGTATTACCGCCTTTGAGTGAGCTGATACCGCTCGCCGCAGCCGAACGACCGAGCGCA
GCGAGTCAGTGAGCGAGGAAGCGGAAGAGCGCCCAATACGCAAACCGCCTCTCCCCGCGCGTTGGCCGAT
TCATTAATGCAGCTGGCACGACAGGTTTCCCGACTGGAAAGCGGGCAGTGAGCGCAACGCAATTAATGTG
AGTTAGCTCACTCATTAGGCACCCCAGGCTTTACACTTTATGCTTCCGGCTCGTATGTTGTGTGGAATTG
TGAGCGGATAACAATTTCACACAGGAAACAGCTATGACCATGATTACGCCAAGCGCGCAATTAACCCTCA
CTAAAGGGAACAAAAGCTGGAGCTGCAAGC
Features (pLannotate 1.2.2; 31 found; start..end, strand, type, name):
      5..231     +  promoter       RSV promoter: Rous sarcoma virus enhancer/promoter
    232..412     +  LTR            5' LTR (truncated): truncated 5' long terminal repeat (LTR) from HIV-1
    459..584     +  misc_feature   HIV-1 Ψ: packaging signal of human immunodeficiency virus type 1
    568..931     +  CDS            HIV-1 gag (fragment): gag protein from human immunodeficiency virus 1; gag
   1077..1310    +  misc_feature   RRE: The Rev response element (RRE) of HIV-1 allows for Rev-dependent mRNA export from the nucleus to the cytoplasm.
   1687..1713    +  CDS            Rev (fragment): human immunodeficiency virus 1 (HIV-1) Rev protein; rev; enhances nuclear export of unspliced and incompletely spliced viral mRNAs
   1720..1743    +  promoter       SV40 promoter (fragment): SV40 early promoter
   1744..1815    +  promoter       SV40 promoter (fragment): SV40 enhancer and early promoter
   1839..1974    +  rep_origin     SV40 ori: SV40 origin of replication
   2020..2616    +  CDS            PuroR (fragment): puromycin N-acetyltransferase; pac from Streptomyces; confers resistance to puromycin
   2665..2782    +  misc_feature   cPPT/CTS: central polypurine tract and central termination sequence of HIV-1
   2847..2913    +  CDS            small t antigen (fragment): SV40 (simian virus 40) small t antigen
   2920..4098    +  promoter       EF-1α promoter: strong constitutive promoter for human elongation factor EF-1α
   4115..4498    +  CDS            DLX1 (fragment): DLX1_HUMAN - Experimental evidence at protein level: Swiss-Prot protein existence level 1. Plays a role as a transcriptional activator or repressor (PubMed:14671321). Inhibits several cytokine signaling pathways, such as TGFB1, activin-A/INHBA and BMP4 by interfering with the transcriptional stimulatory activity of transcription factors, such as MSX2, FAST2, SMAD2 and SMAD3 during hematopoietic cell differentiation (PubMed:14671321). Plays a role in terminal differentiation of interneurons, such as amacrine and bipolar cells in the developing retina (By similarity). Likely to play a regulatory
   4517..4570    +  promoter       U6 promoter (fragment): RNA polymerase III promoter for human U6 snRNA
   4612..5200    +  misc_feature   WPRE: woodchuck hepatitis virus posttranscriptional regulatory element
   5251..5270    +  misc_feature   cPPT/CTS (fragment): central polypurine tract and central termination sequence of HIV-1
   5272..5505    +  LTR            3' LTR (ΔU3): self-inactivating 3' long terminal repeat (LTR) from HIV-1
   5583..5704    +  polyA_signal   SV40 poly(A) signal: SV40 polyadenylation signal
   5744..5879    +  rep_origin     SV40 ori: SV40 origin of replication
   5900..5918    -  promoter       T7 promoter: promoter for bacteriophage T7 RNA polymerase
   5926..6081    +  CDS            lacZα (fragment): LacZα fragment of β-galactosidase; lacZ fragment
   6086..6514    +  rep_origin     f1 ori (sequence partly withheld): f1 bacteriophage origin of replication; arrow indicates direction of (+) strand synthesis
   6567..6671    +  promoter       AmpR promoter: bla
   6672..7532    +  CDS            AmpR: β-lactamase; bla; confers resistance to ampicillin, carbenicillin, and related antibiotics
   7703..8291    +  rep_origin     ori: high-copy-number ColE1/pMB1/pBR322/pUC origin of replication
   8474..8566    +  CDS            lacI (fragment): lac repressor; lacI; The lac repressor binds to the lac operator to inhibit transcription in E. coli. This inhibition can be relieved by adding lactose or isopropyl-β-D-thiogalactopyranoside (IPTG).
   8579..8600    +  protein_bind   CAP binding site: CAP binding activates transcription in the presence of cAMP. E. coli catabolite activator protein
   8615..8645    +  promoter       lac promoter: promoter for the E. coli lac operon
   8653..8669    +  protein_bind   lac operator: The lac repressor binds to the lac operator to inhibit transcription in E. coli. This inhibition can be relieved by adding lactose or isopropyl-β-D-thiogalactopyranoside (IPTG). lac repressor encoded by lacI
   8714..8732    +  promoter       T3 promoter: promoter for bacteriophage T3 RNA polymerase
