[The description below was written by a language model from this plasmid's Addgene catalogue record and pLannotate feature annotations shown in this document.]
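Description:
TFORF1452 is a third-generation-style, self-inactivating lentiviral expression plasmid built on the pLX_TRC317 backbone and carrying the human transcription factor DLX1 as its open reading frame. It belongs to a barcoded collection of transcription factor ORFs in which each clone carries a unique 24-bp barcode, so that the factor delivered to a given cell can be identified by sequencing in pooled overexpression screens. In bacteria the plasmid is maintained through a high-copy ColE1/pUC-type origin with ampicillin resistance (bla). An f1 origin and residual lac, T7 and T3 cloning-vector elements are also present in the backbone. The depositor warns that recombination can occur during propagation, as is common for LTR-containing vectors.

The viral cassette begins with an RSV promoter fused to a truncated HIV-1 5' LTR, which drives Tat-independent production of genomic RNA in packaging cells. This is followed by the Ψ packaging signal with a gag fragment, the RRE for Rev-dependent nuclear export, and a cPPT/CTS that aids nuclear import. An SV40 early promoter/origin drives puromycin N-acetyltransferase for selection of transduced mammalian cells. Downstream, the constitutive EF-1α promoter drives the DLX1 ORF. The record lists a 491-bp insert corresponding to a short DLX1 transcript isoform, and the annotation detects a DLX1 coding match of roughly 380 bp. The barcode is not annotated in the feature table; a short U6 promoter fragment lies between the ORF and the WPRE, but its function is not stated. The WPRE enhances transcript expression, and the ΔU3 3' LTR renders the integrated provirus self-inactivating, with an SV40 poly(A) signal beyond it. The construct is intended for DLX1 overexpression in directed differentiation and cell-fate screening.
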