Addgene plasmid #142390: TFORF1452
Purpose: Lentiviral vector for overexpressing transcription factor ORFs with unique 24-bp barcodes. Barcodes facilitate identification of transcription factors in pooled screens.
Depositing lab: Feng Zhang. Depositing organization: Broad Institute. Publication: A transcription factor atlas of directed differentiation. Joung J, Ma S, Tay T, Geiger-Schuller KR, Kirchgatterer PC, Verdine VK, Guo B, Arias-Garcia MA, Allen WE, Singh A, Kuksenko O, Abudayyeh OO, Gootenberg JS, Fu Z, Macrae RK, Buenrostro JD, Regev A, Zhang F. Cell. 2023 Jan 5;186(1):209-229.e26. doi: 10.1016/j.cell.2022.11.026. PubMed 36608654.
Backbone
  Vector backbone: pLX_TRC317
  Backbone manufacturer: Broad Institute Genetic Perturbation Platform
  Backbone size w/o insert (bp): 8264
  Vector type: Mammalian Expression, Lentiviral
  Selectable markers: Puromycin
Growth in bacteria
  Bacterial resistance: Ampicillin, 100 μg/mL
  Growth temperature: 37°C
  Growth strain: NEB Stable
  Copy number: High Copy
Gene/Insert
  Gene/Insert name: DLX1
  Species: H. sapiens (human)
  Insert size (bp): 491
  Entrez Gene: DLX1
  Promoter: EF1a
  Cloning method: Unknown
  Sequencing primers: 5′ GGGTGGAGACTGAAGTTAGGCCAG; 3′ CACATAGCGTAAAAGGAGCAACATAG
Terms and licenses: Academic/Nonprofit Terms; Industry Terms: Not Available to Industry
Depositor comments: NM_001038493,ENST00000341900 . The transcription factor ORF portion of this plasmid was synthesized by Genewiz. Please test multiple small colonies in case of plasmid recombination. To make this collection available in a timely manner, a portion of this collection was not fully sequenced by Addgene. If an Addgene verified full plasmid sequence is not available, please contact us prior to placing an order to request the full sequence.
How to cite: TFORF1452 was a gift from Feng Zhang (Addgene plasmid # 142390 ; http://n2t.net/addgene:142390 ; RRID:Addgene_142390)
