>Addgene plasmid #142390 | TFORF1452 | depositor partial sequence | sequence record 279308 | Insert
ACCGCCACCATGACCATGACCACCATGCCAGAAAGTCTCAACAGCCCCGTGTCGGGCAAGGCGGTGTTTA
TGGAGTTTGGGCCGCCCAACCAGCAAATGTCTCCTTCTCCCATGTCCCACGGGCACTACTCCATGCACTG
TTTACACTCGGCGGGCCATTCGCAGCCCGACGGCGCCTACAGCTCAGCCTCGTCCTTCTCCCGACCGCTG
GGCTACCCCTACGTCAACTCGGTCAGCAGCCACGCATCCAGCCCCTACATCAGTTCGGTGCAGTCCTACC
CGGGCAGCGCCAGCCTCGCCCAGAGCCGCCTGGAGGACCCAGGTCAAGATCTGGTTCCAAAACAAGCGAT
CCAAGTTCAAGAAGCTGATGAAGCAGGGTGGGGCGGCTCTGGAGGGTAGTAATGAACTAGTCCGTAACTT
GAAAGTATTTCGATTTCTTGGCTTTATATATCTTGTGGAAAGGACGAGTTGAAAGCCACGAACGAATTAT
A
