>Addgene plasmid #142390 | TFORF1452 | depositor partial sequence | sequence record 279309 | Barcode
GTTGAAAGCCACGAACGAATTATA
